>Addgene plasmid #146886 | pT7-EGFP-C1-HsTNRC6A_1208-1709_L | depositor full sequence | sequence record 289333 | Full Sequence
TAGTTATTAATAGTAATCAATTACGGGGTCATTAGTTCATAGCCCATATATGGAGTTCCGCGTTACATAA
CTTACGGTAAATGGCCCGCCTGGCTGACCGCCCAACGACCCCCGCCCATTGACGTCAATAATGACGTATG
TTCCCATAGTAACGCCAATAGGGACTTTCCATTGACGTCAATGGGTGGAGTATTTACGGTAAACTGCCCA
CTTGGCAGTACATCAAGTGTATCATATGCCAAGTACGCCCCCTATTGACGTCAATGACGGTAAATGGCCC
GCCTGGCATTATGCCCAGTACATGACCTTATGGGACTTTCCTACTTGGCAGTACATCTACGTATTAGTCA
TCGCTATTACCATGGTGATGCGGTTTTGGCAGTACATCAATGGGCGTGGATAGCGGTTTGACTCACGGGG
ATTTCCAAGTCTCCACCCCATTGACGTCAATGGGAGTTTGTTTTGGCACCAAAATCAACGGGACTTTCCA
AAATGTCGTAACAACTCCGCCCCATTGACGCAAATGGGCGGTAGGCGTGTACGGTGGGAGGTCTATATAA
GCAGAGCTCTCTGGCTAACTAGAGAACCCACTGCTTACTGGCTTATCGAAATTAATACGACTCACTATAG
GGAGACCCAAGCTCTAGCGCTACCGGTCGCCACCATGGTGAGCAAGGGCGAGGAGCTGTTCACCGGGGTG
GTGCCCATCCTGGTCGAGCTGGACGGCGACGTAAACGGCCACAAGTTCAGCGTGTCCGGCGAGGGCGAGG
GCGATGCCACCTACGGCAAGCTGACCCTGAAGTTCATCTGCACCACCGGCAAGCTGCCCGTGCCCTGGCC
CACCCTCGTGACCACCCTGACCTACGGCGTGCAGTGCTTCAGCCGCTACCCCGACCACATGAAGCAGCAC
GACTTCTTCAAGTCCGCCATGCCCGAAGGCTACGTCCAGGAGCGCACCATCTTCTTCAAGGACGACGGCA
ACTACAAGACCCGCGCCGAGGTGAAGTTCGAGGGCGACACCCTGGTGAACCGCATCGAGCTGAAGGGCAT
CGACTTCAAGGAGGACGGCAACATCCTGGGGCACAAGCTGGAGTACAACTACAACAGCCACAACGTCTAT
ATCATGGCCGACAAGCAGAAGAACGGCATCAAGGTGAACTTCAAGATCCGCCACAACATCGAGGACGGCA
GCGTGCAGCTCGCCGACCACTACCAGCAGAACACCCCCATCGGCGACGGCCCCGTGCTGCTGCCCGACAA
CCACTACCTGAGCACCCAGTCCGCCCTGAGCAAAGACCCCAACGAGAAGCGCGATCACATGGTCCTGCTG
GAGTTCGTGACCGCCGCCGGGATCACTCTCGGCATGGACGAGCTGTACAAGTCCGGACTCAGATCTCGAG
GATCCAAACCTGTTGGTGAAGCAGCAGACTCCACCATCTCAGCAGCAGCCACTCCATCAGCCAGCCATGA
AGTCTTTCCTTGACAATGTCATGCCCCACACTACACCTGAGCTGCAAAAAGGGCCATCACCAATAAATGC
TTTCAGCAACTTCCCTATAGGCTTGAACTCAAACTTGAATGTAAATATGGATATGAACAGTATTAAAGAG
CCACAGTCAAGACTAAGGAAGTGGACGACAGTGGACAGCATTTCTGTGAACACATCTTTGGATCAAAACT
CCAGCAAACATGGTGCTATTTCAAGTGGTTTCAGGCTGGAAGAGTCTCCATTTGTTCCCTATGACTTTAT
GAACAGCAGTACTTCACCAGCCAGTCCTCCAGGTTCAATAGGAGATGGCTGGCCACGTGCCAAATCGCCT
AACGGCTCTAGCAGTGTTAATTGGCCACCAGAATTTCGTCCTGGTGAGCCATGGAAAGGTTATCCAAACA
TTGACCCTGAAACTGACCCTTACGTCACTCCTGGCAGTGTCATAAACAATCTTTCAATTAATACTGTGCG
GGAAGTTGACCACCTCAGGGACAGGAACAGTGGGTCATCCTCATCCTTGAACACCACGCTGCCTTCAACT
AGTGCCTGGTCATCCATTCGTGCCTCCAACTACAACGTTCCCCTCAGCAGTACAGCACAAAGCACTTCAG
CCAGAAATAGTGATTCCAAATTGACATGGTCTCCTGGTTCAGTTACAAACACCTCTCTGGCTCATGAGCT
GTGGAAGGTCCCTTTGCCACCTAAAAACATCACTGCTCCGTCCCGCCCACCTCCGGGACTGACTGGTCAG
AAGCCACCCTTGTCTACGTGGGATAATTCTCCCCTTCGTATAGGTGGAGGATGGGGAAATTCTGACGCCA
GATATACCCCAGGTTCCAGCTGGGGTGAGAGCAGCTCAGGGAGAATAACAAATTGGCTTGTTCTAAAAAA
CCTTACACCTCAGATCGATGGCTCAACTCTGCGCACTCTGTGCATGCAGCACGGCCCGCTGATCACATTC
CACCTGAACCTCCCTCACGGAAATGCTCTGGTCCGCTACAGTTCAAAAGAAGAGGTAGTGAAGGCACAAA
AGTCTCTGCACATGTGTGTACTGGGGAACACTACTATTCTTGCTGAGTTTGCCAGTGAAGAGGAGATCAG
TCGTTTCTTTGCACAAAGCCAGTCTCTGACCCCTTCTCCCGGCTGGCAGTCTCTCGGGTCCAGCCAGAGC
CGGCTGGGCTCCCTCGACTGTTCCCACTCATTCTCCAGCCGGACCGATCTCAATCACTGGAATGGTGCTG
GGCTGTCGGGAACTAACTGTGGAGACCTTCACGGCACTTCACTCTGGGGGACCCCGCATTATTCCACAAG
CCTGTGGGGTCCCCCAAGCAGCAGCGACCCCCGAGGAATTAGCAGCCCATCTCCCATTAACGCTTTTCTT
TCTGTTGACCACCTGGGTGGGGGTGGAGAGTCCATGTAACTGCAGTCGACGGTACCGCGGGCCCGGGATC
CACCGGATCTAGATAACTGATCATAATCAGCCATACCACATTTGTAGAGGTTTTACTTGCTTTAAAAAAC
CTCCCACACCTCCCCCTGAACCTGAAACATAAAATGAATGCAATTGTTGTTGTTAACTTGTTTATTGCAG
CTTATAATGGTTACAAATAAAGCAATAGCATCACAAATTTCACAAATAAAGCATTTTTTTCACTGCATTC
TAGTTGTGGTTTGTCCAAACTCATCAATGTATCTTAACGCGTAAATTGTAAGCGTTAATATTTTGTTAAA
ATTCGCGTTAAATTTTTGTTAAATCAGCTCATTTTTTAACCAATAGGCCGAAATCGGCAAAATCCCTTAT
AAATCAAAAGAATAGACCGAGATAGGGT
[37 nt withheld, positions 3319-3355]
AAAGAACGTGGACTCCAACGTCAAAGG
[49 nt withheld, positions 3383-3431]
T
[91 nt withheld, positions 3433-3523]
G
[124 nt withheld, positions 3525-3648]
CAGGTGGCACTTTTCGGGGAAATGTGCGCGGAACCCCTATTTGTTTATTTTTCTAAATACATTCAAATAT
GTATCCGCTCATGAGACAATAACCCTGATAAATGCTTCAATAATATTGAAAAAGGAAGAGTCCTGAGGCG
GAAAGAACCAGCTGTGGAATGTGTGTCAGTTAGGGTGTGGAAAGTCCCCAGGCTCCCCAGCAGGCAGAAG
TATGCAAAGCATGCATCTCAATTAGTCAGCAACCAGGTGTGGAAAGTCCCCAGGCTCCCCAGCAGGCAGA
AGTATGCAAAGCATGCATCTCAATTAGTCAGCAACCATAGTCCCGCCCCTAACTCCGCCCATCCCGCCCC
TAACTCCGCCCAGTTCCGCCCATTCTCCGCCCCATGGCTGACTAATTTTTTTTATTTATGCAGAGGCCGA
GGCCGCCTCGGCCTCTGAGCTATTCCAGAAGTAGTGAGGAGGCTTTTTTGGAGGCCTAGGCTTTTGCAAA
GATCGATCAAGAGACAGGATGAGGATCGTTTCGCATGATTGAACAAGATGGATTGCACGCAGGTTCTCCG
GCCGCTTGGGTGGAGAGGCTATTCGGCTATGACTGGGCACAACAGACAATCGGCTGCTCTGATGCCGCCG
TGTTCCGGCTGTCAGCGCAGGGGCGCCCGGTTCTTTTTGTCAAGACCGACCTGTCCGGTGCCCTGAATGA
ACTGCAAGACGAGGCAGCGCGGCTATCGTGGCTGGCCACGACGGGCGTTCCTTGCGCAGCTGTGCTCGAC
GTTGTCACTGAAGCGGGAAGGGACTGGCTGCTATTGGGCGAAGTGCCGGGGCAGGATCTCCTGTCATCTC
ACCTTGCTCCTGCCGAGAAAGTATCCATCATGGCTGATGCAATGCGGCGGCTGCATACGCTTGATCCGGC
TACCTGCCCATTCGACCACCAAGCGAAACATCGCATCGAGCGAGCACGTACTCGGATGGAAGCCGGTCTT
GTCGATCAGGATGATCTGGACGAAGAGCATCAGGGGCTCGCGCCAGCCGAACTGTTCGCCAGGCTCAAGG
CGAGCATGCCCGACGGCGAGGATCTCGTCGTGACCCATGGCGATGCCTGCTTGCCGAATATCATGGTGGA
AAATGGCCGCTTTTCTGGATTCATCGACTGTGGCCGGCTGGGTGTGGCGGACCGCTATCAGGACATAGCG
TTGGCTACCCGTGATATTGCTGAAGAGCTTGGCGGCGAATGGGCTGACCGCTTCCTCGTGCTTTACGGTA
TCGCCGCTCCCGATTCGCAGCGCATCGCCTTCTATCGCCTTCTTGACGAGTTCTTCTGAGCGGGACTCTG
GGGTTCGAAATGACCGACCAAGCGACGCCCAACCTGCCATCACGAGATTTCGATTCCACCGCCGCCTTCT
ATGAAAGGTTGGGCTTCGGAATCGTTTTCCGGGACGCCGGCTGGATGATCCTCCAGCGCGGGGATCTCAT
GCTGGAGTTCTTCGCCCACCCTAGGGGGAGGCTAACTGAAACACGGAAGGAGACAATACCGGAAGGAACC
CGCGCTATGACGGCAATAAAAAGACAGAATAAAACGCACGGTGTTGGGTCGTTTGTTCATAAACGCGGGG
TTCGGTCCCAGGGCTGGCACTCTGTCGATACCCCACCGAGACCCCATTGGGGCCAATACGCCCGCGTTTC
TTCCTTTTCCCCACCCCACCCCCCAAGTTCGGGTGAAGGCCCAGGGCTCGCAGCCAACGTCGGGGCGGCA
GGCCCTGCCATAGCCTCAGGTTACTCATATATACTTTAGATTGATTTAAAACTTCATTTTTAATTTAAAA
GGATCTAGGTGAAGATCCTTTTTGATAATCTCATGACCAAAATCCCTTAACGTGAGTTTTCGTTCCACTG
AGCGTCAGACCCCGTAGAAAAGATCAAAGGATCTTCTTGAGATCCTTTTTTTCTGCGCGTAATCTGCTGC
TTGCAAACAAAAAAACCACCGCTACCAGCGGTGGTTTGTTTGCCGGATCAAGAGCTACCAACTCTTTTTC
CGAAGGTAACTGGCTTCAGCAGAGCGCAGATACCAAATACTGTCCTTCTAGTGTAGCCGTAGTTAGGCCA
CCACTTCAAGAACTCTGTAGCACCGCCTACATACCTCGCTCTGCTAATCCTGTTACCAGTGGCTGCTGCC
AGTGGCGATAAGTCGTGTCTTACCGGGTTGGACTCAAGACGATAGTTACCGGATAAGGCGCAGCGGTCGG
GCTGAACGGGGGGTTCGTGCACACAGCCCAGCTTGGAGCGAACGACCTACACCGAACTGAGATACCTACA
GCGTGAGCTATGAGAAAGCGCCACGCTTCCCGAAGGGAGAAAGGCGGACAGGTATCCGGTAAGCGGCAGG
GTCGGAACAGGAGAGCGCACGAGGGAGCTTCCAGGGGGAAACGCCTGGTATCTTTATAGTCCTGTCGGGT
TTCGCCACCTCTGACTTGAGCGTCGATTTTTGTGATGCTCGTCAGGGGGGCGGAGCCTATGGAAAAACGC
CAGCAACGCGGCCTTTTTACGGTTCCTGGCCTTTTGCTGGCCTTTTGCTCACATGTTCTTTCCTGCGTTA
TCCCCTGATTCTGTGGATAACCGTATTACCGCCATGCAT
Features (pLannotate 1.2.2; 18 found; start..end, strand, type, name):
     61..364     +  enhancer       CMV enhancer: human cytomegalovirus immediate early enhancer
    365..568     +  promoter       CMV promoter: human cytomegalovirus (CMV) immediate early promoter
    564..597     +  LTR            5' LTR (truncated) (fragment): truncated 5' long terminal repeat (LTR) from HIV-1
    613..631     +  promoter       T7 promoter: promoter for bacteriophage T7 RNA polymerase
    665..1381    +  CDS            EGFP: EGFP is a basic (constitutively fluorescent) green fluorescent protein published in 1996, derived from Aequorea victoria. It is reported to be a rapidly-maturing weak dimer with moderate acid sensitivity.
   1382..1400    +  misc_feature   MCS (fragment): multiple cloning site
   1401..2906    +  CDS            Tnrc6a (fragment): TNR6A_MOUSE - Also known as Kiaa1460. Experimental evidence at protein level: Swiss-Prot protein existence level 1. Plays a role in RNA-mediated gene silencing by both micro- RNAs (miRNAs) and short interfering RNAs (siRNAs) (PubMed:22187428). Required for miRNA-dependent repression of translation and for siRNA- dependent endonucleolytic cleavage of complementary mRNAs by argonaute family proteins (PubMed:22187428). As a scaffolding protein, associates with argonaute proteins bound to partially complementary mRNAs, and can simultaneously recruit CCR4-NOT and PAN deadenylase complexes (By simil
   2910..2941    +  misc_feature   MCS (fragment): multiple cloning site
   2958..3042    +  CDS            large T antigen (fragment): large T antigen from SV40 (simian virus 40)
   3065..3186    +  polyA_signal   SV40 poly(A) signal: SV40 polyadenylation signal
   3220..3648    -  rep_origin     f1 ori (sequence partly withheld): f1 bacteriophage origin of replication; arrow indicates direction of (+) strand synthesis
   3675..3779    +  promoter       AmpR promoter: bla
   3781..4138    +  promoter       SV40 promoter: SV40 enhancer and early promoter
   4173..4967    +  CDS            NeoR/KanR: aminoglycoside phosphotransferase from Tn5; aph(3')-II (or nptII); confers resistance to neomycin, kanamycin, and G418 (Geneticin®)
   4988..5140    +  CDS            ble (fragment): BLE_KLEPN - Experimental evidence at protein level: Swiss-Prot protein existence level 1. Binding protein with a strong affinity to the bleomycin family of antibiotics. Binds to CL990; an antimitotic-antibiotic compound. From Klebsiella pneumoniae.
   5199..5246    +  polyA_signal   HSV TK poly(A) signal: herpes simplex virus thymidine kinase polyadenylation signal (Cole and Stacy, 1985)
   5337..5353    -  polyA_signal   bGH poly(A) signal (fragment): bovine growth hormone polyadenylation signal
   5575..6163    +  rep_origin     ori: high-copy-number ColE1/pMB1/pBR322/pUC origin of replication
