[The description below was written by a language model from this plasmid's Addgene catalogue record and pLannotate feature annotations shown in this document.]
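Description:
pT7-EGFP-C1-HsTNRC6A_1208-1709_L is a 6,277-nt mammalian expression plasmid that produces an N-terminal EGFP fusion to residues 1208–1709 of human TNRC6A (GW182), numbered according to isoform 2 as noted by the depositor. The catalogue lists the backbone as unknown, but the name and feature layout are consistent with an EGFP-C1-type vector carrying an added T7 promoter. The CMV immediate-early enhancer and promoter drive transcription in mammalian cells. The T7 promoter lies just upstream of the EGFP coding sequence and would also permit transcription by T7 RNA polymerase. EGFP is followed by a short multiple cloning site remnant, then the roughly 1.5 kb TNRC6A fragment, and the unit ends at an SV40 polyadenylation signal. The automated annotation matched the insert to the mouse Tnrc6a protein, which presumably reflects homology, since the record gives the species as human. Several small fragment hits (HIV-1 LTR, large T antigen, ble, bGH poly(A)) are probably annotation artefacts of backbone sequence rather than functional parts.

The plasmid is propagated in E. coli through a high-copy ColE1/pUC-type origin, and it also carries an f1 origin. A single NeoR/KanR cassette sits behind tandem bacterial (bla) and SV40 early promoters and ends with an HSV TK polyadenylation signal. It confers kanamycin resistance in bacteria and can give G418 resistance in mammalian cells.

The associated work examined how GW182 proteins recruit cytoplasmic deadenylase complexes to miRNA targets. This construct therefore fits use as a fluorescently tagged fragment of the protein's C-terminal portion for expression, localisation or interaction studies in human cells. The record does not explain the meaning of the "_L" suffix.
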