Addgene plasmid #146886: pT7-EGFP-C1-HsTNRC6A_1208-1709_L
Purpose: Mammalian Expression of HsTNRC6A_1208-1709
Depositing lab: Elisa Izaurralde. Depositing organization: Max Planck Institute for Developmental Biology. Publication: GW182 proteins directly recruit cytoplasmic deadenylase complexes to miRNA targets. Braun JE, Huntzinger E, Fauser M, Izaurralde E. Mol Cell. 2011 Oct 7;44(1):120-33. 10.1016/j.molcel.2011.09.007 PubMed 21981923.
Backbone
  Vector backbone: Unknown
  Vector type: Mammalian Expression
Growth in bacteria
  Bacterial resistance: Kanamycin, 50 μg/mL
  Growth temperature: 37°C
  Growth strain: DH5alpha
  Copy number: High Copy
Gene/Insert
  Gene/Insert name: HsTNRC6A_1208-1709
  Species: H. sapiens (human)
  Entrez Gene: TNRC6A (a.k.a. CAGH26, FAME6, GW1, GW182, TNRC6)
  Cloning method: Unknown
Terms and licenses: Academic/Nonprofit Terms; Industry Terms: Not Available to Industry
Depositor comments: sequence of isoform2 given by Uniprot: Q8NDV7-2. Plasmids from this collection were made available to the research community and donated after the lab closed. Please note that the sequence provided by the depositing laboratory may be theoretical/predicted or based on Sanger sequencing results. There may be discrepancies between sequencing results obtained by Addgene and the depositor sequence. If an Addgene verified sequence is not available, please contact before placing your order to request that our lab fully sequence the plasmid.
How to cite: pT7-EGFP-C1-HsTNRC6A_1208-1709_L was a gift from Elisa Izaurralde (Addgene plasmid # 146886 ; http://n2t.net/addgene:146886 ; RRID:Addgene_146886)
